Addgene plasmid #210728: NIR-AG
Purpose: NIR light-activated GSDMD
Depositing lab: Vladislav Verkhusha. Depositing organization: University of Helsinki. Publication: Near-Infrared Optogenetic Module for Conditional Protein Splicing. Karasev MM, Verkhusha VV, Shcherbakova DM. J Mol Biol. 2023 Dec 15;435(24):168360. doi: 10.1016/j.jmb.2023.168360. Epub 2023 Nov 8. PubMed 37949312.
Backbone
  Vector backbone: pN1
  Backbone manufacturer: Clontech
  Backbone size w/o insert (bp): 3813
  Vector type: Mammalian Expression
  Selectable markers: EGFP
Growth in bacteria
  Bacterial resistance: Kanamycin, 50 μg/mL
  Growth temperature: 37°C
  Growth strain: DH5alpha
  Copy number: High Copy
Gene/Insert
  Gene/Insert name: NIR-AG
  Species: H. sapiens (human)
  Insert size (bp): 6038
  Entrez Gene: GSDMD (a.k.a. DF5L, DFNA5L, FKSG10, GSDMDC1)
  Promoter: CMV
  Cloning method: Restriction Enzyme; 5′ cloning site NheI (unknown if destroyed); 3′ cloning site MunI (unknown if destroyed)
  Sequencing primers: 5′ CMV Forward; 3′ SV40pA-R
Resource information
  A portion of this plasmid was derived from a plasmid made by: human GSDMD was cloned from Addgene plasmid # 111559
Terms and licenses: Academic/Nonprofit Terms; Industry Terms: Not Available to Industry
How to cite: NIR-AG was a gift from Vladislav Verkhusha (Addgene plasmid # 210728 ; http://n2t.net/addgene:210728 ; RRID:Addgene_210728)
