[The description below was written by a language model from this plasmid's Addgene catalogue record and pLannotate feature annotations shown in this document.]
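Description:
NIR-AG is a mammalian expression plasmid built on the Clontech pN1 backbone and designed to place the human pore-forming protein gasdermin D (GSDMD) under near-infrared light control. It replicates in bacteria at high copy from a ColE1/pUC-type origin and is selected with kanamycin. The Tn5 NeoR/KanR gene sits behind both a bacterial (bla-type) promoter and the SV40 early promoter and is followed by an HSV TK polyadenylation signal, so it could in principle also give G418 resistance in mammalian cells, although the record lists only EGFP as a marker. An f1 origin is also present. The short ble and bGH poly(A) hits are only fragments.

The roughly 6 kb insert lies between the CMV immediate-early enhancer/promoter and the SV40 poly(A) signal and appears to be bicistronic. The first open reading frame includes a region matching the chromophore-binding domain of the Deinococcus radiodurans bacteriophytochrome, which uses biliverdin as its cofactor. Downstream are a short stretch annotated as histidine kinase-like, which may simply reflect additional phytochrome-derived sequence, and monomeric EGFP (A206K). An EMCV IRES2 then drives translation of a second coding region annotated as human GSDMD, followed by a short SV40 large T antigen fragment that may correspond to a nuclear localisation sequence.

The associated publication describes a near-infrared optogenetic module for conditional protein splicing, so light-dependent splicing is the likely route to GSDMD activation. However, the feature table annotates no intein or phytochrome-binding partner elements and leaves stretches of the insert unannotated, so the exact fusion architecture is not stated. The construct is suited to light-triggered GSDMD activation in transfected mammalian cells, with mEGFP fluorescence marking expression.
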