Features (pLannotate 1.2.2; 17 found; start..end, strand, type, name):
     21..173     +  CDS            ble (fragment): BLE_KLEPN - Experimental evidence at protein level: Swiss-Prot protein existence level 1. Binding protein with a strong affinity to the bleomycin family of antibiotics. Binds to CL990; an antimitotic-antibiotic compound. From Klebsiella pneumoniae.
    232..279     +  polyA_signal   HSV TK poly(A) signal: herpes simplex virus thymidine kinase polyadenylation signal (Cole and Stacy, 1985)
    370..386     -  polyA_signal   bGH poly(A) signal (fragment): bovine growth hormone polyadenylation signal
    608..1196    +  rep_origin     ori: high-copy-number ColE1/pMB1/pBR322/pUC origin of replication
   1371..1674    +  enhancer       CMV enhancer: human cytomegalovirus immediate early enhancer
   1675..1878    +  promoter       CMV promoter: human cytomegalovirus (CMV) immediate early promoter
   2303..3265    +  CDS            DrCBD: DrCBD is a basic (constitutively fluorescent) long stokes shift fluorescent protein published in 2009, derived from Deinococcus radiodurans. It requires the cofactor biliverdin for fluorescence.
   4334..4534    +  CDS            HK1 (fragment): OHK1_ORYSJ - Also known as MHZ1 From Oryza sativa subsp. japonica (Rice).
   4637..5356    +  CDS            mEGFP: enhanced GFP with monomerizing A206K mutation (Zacharias et al., 2002) mammalian codon-optimized
   5367..5953    +  misc_feature   IRES2: internal ribosome entry site (IRES) of the encephalomyocarditis virus (EMCV)
   5954..7831    +  CDS            GSDMD: GSDMD_HUMAN - Also known as DFNA5L From Homo sapiens (Human).
   7851..7934    +  CDS            large T antigen (fragment): large T antigen from SV40 (simian virus 40)
   7957..8078    +  polyA_signal   SV40 poly(A) signal: SV40 polyadenylation signal
   8112..8540    -  rep_origin     f1 ori (sequence partly withheld): f1 bacteriophage origin of replication; arrow indicates direction of (+) strand synthesis
   8567..8671    +  promoter       AmpR promoter: bla
   8673..9030    +  promoter       SV40 promoter: SV40 enhancer and early promoter
   9065..9859    +  CDS            NeoR/KanR: aminoglycoside phosphotransferase from Tn5; aph(3')-II (or nptII); confers resistance to neomycin, kanamycin, and G418 (Geneticin®)
>Addgene plasmid #210728 | NIR-AG | addgene full sequence | sequence record 417726 | Addgene NGS Result
GCGGGACTCTGGGGTTCGAAATGACCGACCAAGCGACGCCCAACCTGCCATCACGAGATTTCGATTCCAC
CGCCGCCTTCTATGAAAGGTTGGGCTTCGGAATCGTTTTCCGGGACGCCGGCTGGATGATCCTCCAGCGC
GGGGATCTCATGCTGGAGTTCTTCGCCCACCCTAGGGGGAGGCTAACTGAAACACGGAAGGAGACAATAC
CGGAAGGAACCCGCGCTATGACGGCAATAAAAAGACAGAATAAAACGCACGGTGTTGGGTCGTTTGTTCA
TAAACGCGGGGTTCGGTCCCAGGGCTGGCACTCTGTCGATACCCCACCGAGACCCCATTGGGGCCAATAC
GCCCGCGTTTCTTCCTTTTCCCCACCCCACCCCCCAAGTTCGGGTGAAGGCCCAGGGCTCGCAGCCAACG
TCGGGGCGGCAGGCCCTGCCATAGCCTCAGGTTACTCATATATACTTTAGATTGATTTAAAACTTCATTT
TTAATTTAAAAGGATCTAGGTGAAGATCCTTTTTGATAATCTCATGACCAAAATCCCTTAACGTGAGTTT
TCGTTCCACTGAGCGTCAGACCCCGTAGAAAAGATCAAAGGATCTTCTTGAGATCCTTTTTTTCTGCGCG
TAATCTGCTGCTTGCAAACAAAAAAACCACCGCTACCAGCGGTGGTTTGTTTGCCGGATCAAGAGCTACC
AACTCTTTTTCCGAAGGTAACTGGCTTCAGCAGAGCGCAGATACCAAATACTGTTCTTCTAGTGTAGCCG
TAGTTAGGCCACCACTTCAAGAACTCTGTAGCACCGCCTACATACCTCGCTCTGCTAATCCTGTTACCAG
TGGCTGCTGCCAGTGGCGATAAGTCGTGTCTTACCGGGTTGGACTCAAGACGATAGTTACCGGATAAGGC
GCAGCGGTCGGGCTGAACGGGGGGTTCGTGCACACAGCCCAGCTTGGAGCGAACGACCTACACCGAACTG
AGATACCTACAGCGTGAGCTATGAGAAAGCGCCACGCTTCCCGAAGGGAGAAAGGCGGACAGGTATCCGG
TAAGCGGCAGGGTCGGAACAGGAGAGCGCACGAGGGAGCTTCCAGGGGGAAACGCCTGGTATCTTTATAG
TCCTGTCGGGTTTCGCCACCTCTGACTTGAGCGTCGATTTTTGTGATGCTCGTCAGGGGGGCGGAGCCTA
TGGAAAAACGCCAGCAACGCGGCCTTTTTACGGTTCCTGGCCTTTTGCTGGCCTTTTGCTCACATGTTCT
TTCCTGCGTTATCCCCTGATTCTGTGGATAACCGTATTACCGCCATGCATTAGTTATTAATAGTAATCAA
TTACGGGGTCATTAGTTCATAGCCCATATATGGAGTTCCGCGTTACATAACTTACGGTAAATGGCCCGCC
TGGCTGACCGCCCAACGACCCCCGCCCATTGACGTCAATAATGACGTATGTTCCCATAGTAACGCCAATA
GGGACTTTCCATTGACGTCAATGGGTGGAGTATTTACGGTAAACTGCCCACTTGGCAGTACATCAAGTGT
ATCATATGCCAAGTACGCCCCCTATTGACGTCAATGACGGTAAATGGCCCGCCTGGCATTATGCCCAGTA
CATGACCTTATGGGACTTTCCTACTTGGCAGTACATCTACGTATTAGTCATCGCTATTACCATGGTGATG
CGGTTTTGGCAGTACATCAATGGGCGTGGATAGCGGTTTGACTCACGGGGATTTCCAAGTCTCCACCCCA
TTGACGTCAATGGGAGTTTGTTTTGGCACCAAAATCAACGGGACTTTCCAAAATGTCGTAACAACTCCGC
CCCATTGACGCAAATGGGCGGTAGGCGTGTACGGTGGGAGGTCTATATAAGCAGAGCTGGTTTAGTGAAC
CGTCAGATCCGCTAGCACCATGTACTCCGGATACTGTCTGGATCTGAAAACCCAGGTTCAGACACCGCAG
GGTATGAAAGAAATTTCAAATATTCAGGTGGGTGATCTGGTTCTGAGCAATACTGGTTATAATGAAGTGC
TGAATGTGTTTCCGAAAAGCAAAAAAAAAAGCTATAAAATCACCCTGGAAGATGGCAAAGAAATCATTTG
TAGCGAAGAACACCTGTTTCCGACCCAGACTGGTGAAATGAATATTAGCGGTGGTCTGAAAGAAGGTATG
TGCCTGTATGTTAAAGAAATGATGCTGAAAAAAATCCTGAAAATCGAGGAACTGGATGAACGCGGTACCA
GTGCTGGTGGGTCCGCCGGCGGGAGTGCTGGCGGTAGTGCCGGCGGTAGTCTCGAGGGCTCCATGAGCCG
CGACCCCCTGCCATTCTTCCCCCCCCTGTACCTGGGAGGACCCGAGATTACCACCGAAAACTGTGAACGA
GAGCCTATCCACATCCCCGGAAGTATTCAGCCTCATGGCGCCCTGCTGACTGCTGATGGCCACAGTGGGG
AAGTGCTGCAGATGTCACTGAACGCCGCTACCTTCCTGGGGCAGGAGCCTACTGTGCTGAGGGGACAGAC
CCTGGCAGCACTGCTGCCTGAACAGTGGCCAGCACTGCAGGCTGCACTGCCACCTGGCTGCCCCGATGCC
CTGCAGTACAGGGCTACTCTGGACTGGCCTGCAGCTGGACACCTGAGCCTGACCGTCCATCGCGTGGGGG
AACTGCTGATCCTGGAGTTCGAACCAACAGAGGCTTGGGATAGCACTGGCCCCCACGCACTGCGGAACGC
TATGTTTGCACTGGAGTCCGCCCCCAATCTGAGAGCACTGGCCGAAGTCGCCACTCAGACCGTGCGGGAG
CTGACAGGGTTCGATAGAGTCATGCTGTACAAGTTTGCCCCTGACGCTACTGGAGAAGTGATCGCTGAAG
CACGGAGAGAGGGGCTGCACGCTTTCCTGGGACATCGATTTCCAGCCTCCGACATTCCAGCACAGGCTCG
GGCACTGTATACCAGGCACCTGCTGCGACTGACAGCAGATACTCGCGCAGCAGCTGTCCCACTGGACCCC
GTGCTGAACCCTCAGACCAATGCACCAACACCTCTGGGAGGAGCAGTGCTGAGAGCAACCTCTCCAATGC
ATATGCAGTATCTGAGGAATATGGGAGTCGGCAGCTCCCTGTCTGTGAGTGTGGTCGTGGGAGGACAGCT
GTGGGGACTGATTGCCTGCCACCATCAGACACCCTACGTGCTGCCACCCGATCTGAGGACCACACTGGAG
TATCTGGGGCGCCTGCTGTCTCTGCAGGTCCAGGTGAAAGAAGCAGCCGACGTCGCTGCATTCCGACAGA
GTCTGCGAGAGCACCATGCACGGGTGGCCCTGGCCGCTGCACACTCACTGAGCCCTCATGACACACTGAG
CGATCCAGCTCTGGACCTGCTGGGACTGATGAGAGCAGGAGGACTGATCCTGAGATTTGAAGGCAGGTGG
CAGACTCTGGGAGAGGTCCCTCCAGCACCAGCTGTGGACGCTCTGCTGGCATGGCTGGAGACCCAGCCAG
GAGCTCTGGTGCAGACAGATGCACTGGGACAGCTGTGGCCAGCAGGAGCAGACCTGGCTCCTTCAGCAGC
TGGACTGCTGGCCATTTCCGTCGGAGAAGGATGGTCTGAGTGTCTGGTGTGGCTGCGCCCAGAACTGCGA
CTGGAGGTGGCTTGGGGAGGAGCAACCCCTGATCAGGCAAAGGACGATCTGGGACCACGCCACAGCTTTG
ACACATACCTGGAGGAAAAACGAGGCTATGCCGAGCCCTGGCACCCAGGGGAAATTGAGGAGGCACAGGA
TCTGAGAGACACACTGACAGGGGCACTGGGGGAGAGACTGTCCGTGATTCGCGATCTCAACCGGGCTCTG
ACCCAGTCCAATGCCGAGTGGCGTCAGTATGGCTTCGTCATCAGTCACCACATGCAGGAACCCGTCAGAC
TGATCTCCCAGTTTGCCGAGCTTCTGACTCGCCAACCCAGAGCCCAGGATGGCAGCCCGGACTCTCCCCA
GACAGAGCGTATCACCGGCTTTCTGCTCAGGGAAACCTCACGACTCCGCTCTCTGACCCAGGACTTGCAC
ACGTACACTGCGCTGCTGTCAGCACCTCCTCCAGTTAGGAGGCCAACACCACTTGGGCGAGTTGTGGACG
ATGTGCTGCAGGACCTCGAACCACGGATTGCCGATACAGGGGCCTCCATAGAGGTAGCTCCCGAACTGCC
CGTCATTGCCGCTGATGCTGGCCTCTTGCGCGACCTTCTGCTGCATCTGATTGGTAACGCCTTGACCTTC
GGAGGACCAGAGCCTCGGATTGCTGTGAGAACCGAACGGCAAGGTGCCGGCTGGAGCATCGCTGTGAGCG
ATCAGGGTGCGGGGATAGCGCCGGAGTATCAGGAGAGGATCTTCTTGCTCTTCCAGAGACTCGGCTCTCT
GGACGAGGCACTGGGCAATGGACTTGGGCTTCCCCTGTGTCGGAAGATCGCCGAACTGCATGGTGGCACA
CTGACTGTGGAGAGTGCACCTGGCGAAGGAAGCACGTTTAGGTGCTGGCTGCCTGATGCCGGACCACTGC
CTGGAGCAGCAGACGCTGAATTCGGTAGCGGCGAGGGCAGAGGAAGTCTGCTAACATGCGGTGATGTCGA
GGAGAATCCTGGCCCAATGGTGAGCAAGGGCGAGGAGCTGTTCACCGGGGTGGTGCCCATCCTGGTCGAG
CTGGACGGCGACGTAAACGGCCACAAGTTCAGCGTGTCCGGCGAGGGCGAGGGCGATGCCACCTACGGCA
AGCTGACCCTGAAGTTCATCTGCACCACCGGCAAGCTGCCCGTGCCCTGGCCCACCCTCGTGACCACCCT
GACCTACGGCGTGCAGTGCTTCAGCCGCTACCCCGACCACATGAAGCAGCACGACTTCTTCAAGTCCGCC
ATGCCCGAAGGCTACGTCCAGGAGCGCACCATCTTCTTCAAGGACGACGGCAACTACAAGACCCGCGCCG
AGGTGAAGTTCGAGGGCGACACCCTGGTGAACCGCATCGAGCTGAAGGGCATCGACTTCAAGGAGGACGG
CAACATCCTGGGGCACAAGCTGGAGTACAACTACAACAGCCACAACGTCTATATCATGGCCGACAAGCAG
AAGAACGGCATCAAGGTGAACTTCAAGATCCGCCACAACATCGAGGACGGCAGCGTGCAGCTCGCCGACC
ACTACCAGCAGAACACCCCCATCGGCGACGGCCCCGTGCTGCTGCCCGACAACCACTACCTGAGCACCCA
GTCCAAGCTGAGCAAAGACCCCAACGAGAAGCGCGATCACATGGTCCTGCTGGAGTTCGTGACCGCCGCC
GGGATCACTCTCGGCATGGACGAGCTGTACAAGTAACGTACGTATGCCCCTCTCCCTCCCCCCCCCCTAA
CGTTACTGGCCGAAGCCGCTTGGAATAAGGCCGGTGTGCGTTTGTCTATATGTTATTTTCCACCATATTG
CCGTCTTTTGGCAATGTGAGGGCCCGGAAACCTGGCCCTGTCTTCTTGACGAGCATTCCTAGGGGTCTTT
CCCCTCTCGCCAAAGGAATGCAAGGTCTGTTGAATGTCGTGAAGGAAGCAGTTCCTCTGGCAGCTTCTTG
AAGACAAACAACGTCTGTAGCGACCCTTTGCAGGCAGCGGAACCCCCCACCTGGCGACAGGTGCCTCTGC
GGCCAAAAGCCACGTGTATAAGATACACCTGCAAAGGCGGCACAACCCCAGTGCCACGTTGTGAGTTGGA
TAGTTGTGGAAAGAGTCAAATGGCTCTCCTCAAGCGTATTCAACAAGGGGCTGAAGGATGCCCAGAAGGT
ACCCCATTGTATGGGATCTGATCTGGGGCCTCGGTGCACATGCTTTACATGTGTTTAGTCGAGGTTAAAA
AAACGTCTAGGCCCCCCGAACCACGGGGACGTGGTTTTCCTTTGAAAAACACGGTGATAATGTGGCCACA
ACCATGGGGTCGGCCTTTGAGCGGGTAGTCCGGAGAGTGGTCCAGGAGCTGGACCATGGTGGGGAGTTCA
TCCCTGTGACCAGCCTGCAGAGCTCCACTGGCTTCCAGCCCTACTGCCTGGTGGTTAGGAAGCCCTCAAG
CTCATGGTTCTGGAAACCCCGTTATAAGTGTGTCAACCTGTCTATCAAGGACATCCTGGAGCCGGATGCC
GCGGAACCAGACGTGCAGCGTGGCAGGAGCTTCCACTTCTACGATGCCATGGATGGGCAGATACAGGGCA
GCGTGGAGCTGGCAGCCCCAGGACAGGCAAAGATCGCAGGCGGGGCCGCGGTGTCTGACAGCTCCAGCAC
CTCAATGAATGTGTACTCGCTGAGTGTGGACCCTAACACCTGGCAGACTCTGCTCCATGAGAGGCACCTG
CGGCAGCCAGAACACAAAGTCCTGCAGCAGCTGCGCAGCCGCGGGGACAACGTGTACGTGGTGACTGAGG
TGCTACAGACACAGAAGGAGGTGGAAGTCACGCGCACCCACAAGCGGGAGGGCTCGGGCCGGTTTTCCCT
GCCCGGAGCCACGTGCTTGCAGGGTGAGGGCCAGGGCCATCTGAGCCAGAAGAAGACGGTCACCATCCCC
TCAGGCAGCACCCTCGCATTCCGGGTGGCCCAGCTGGTTATTGACTCTGACTTGGACGTCCTTCTCTTCC
CGGATAAGAAGCAGAGGACCTTCCAGCCACCCGCGACAGGCCACAAGCGTTCCACGAGCGAAGGCGCCTG
GCCACAGCTGCCCTCTGGCCTCTCCATGATGAGGTGCCTCCACAACTTCCTGACATACCCTTACGATGTG
CCCGATTACGCCAGCGGAGGCGGATCTACCGGTATGAAGTTTAACAAGGAGAAGTGGCAGGCTATTAAGG
AGATTGCCTTCCTGCCTAACCTGAACCAGCCCCAGCACCTGGCTTTTATTGTGTCTCTGCTGGACGACCC
TTCTCAGTCTGCTAACCTGCTGGCTGAGGCTAAGAAGCTGAACGACGCTCAGGCTCCTAAGGGATCCGAA
CTGATTGATATTGAAGTTAGCGGTAACCACCTGTTCTATGCCAATGATATTCTGACCCATAATAGCTCGT
CCACTAGTGGAGGGTCAGGGGCTGGAGGGTCGGGGGCAGGCGGTTCGGGAGCCGGAGGATCTGGAGGGGG
TGGTTCGGGTGGTGGTGGTAGCGGCAAGCCCATTCCCAATCCCTTGCTGGGGTTGGACTCCACCGGGGTC
CCTGCGGAGGGGGCGTTCACTGAAGACTTCCAGGGCCTACGGGCAGAGGTGGAGACCATCTCCAAGGAAC
TGGAGCTTTTGGACAGAGAGCTGTGCCAGCTGCTGCTGGAGGGCCTGGAGGGGGTGCTGCGGGACCAGCT
GGCCCTGCGAGCCTTGGAGGAGGCGCTGGAGCAGGGCCAGAGCCTTGGGCCGGTGGAGCCCCTGGACGGT
CCAGCAGGTGCTGTCCTGGAGTGCCTGGTGTTGTCCTCCGGAATGCTGGTGCCGGAACTCGCTATCCCTG
TTGTCTACCTGCTGGGGGCACTGACCATGCTGAGTGAAACGCAGCACAAGCTGCTGGCGGAGGCGCTGGA
GTCGCAGACCCTGTTGGGGCCGCTCGAGCTGGTGGGCAGCCTCTTGGAGCAGAGTGCCCCGTGGCAGGAG
CGCAGCACCATGTCCCTGCCCCCCGGGCTCCTGGGGAACAGCTGGGGCGAAGGAGCACCGGCCTGGGTCT
TGCTGGACGAGTGTGGCCTAGAGCTGGGGGAGGACACTCCCCACGTGTGCTGGGAGCCGCAGGCCCAGGG
CCGCATGTGTGCACTCTACGCCTCCCTGGCACTGCTATCAGGACTGAGCCAGGAGCCCCACTAAAGCGGC
CGCGACTCTAGATCATAATCAGCCATACCACATTTGTAGAGGTTTTACTTGCTTTAAAAAACCTCCCACA
CCTCCCCCTGAACCTGAAACATAAAATGAATGCAATTGTTGTTGTTAACTTGTTTATTGCAGCTTATAAT
GGTTACAAATAAAGCAATAGCATCACAAATTTCACAAATAAAGCATTTTTTTCACTGCATTCTAGTTGTG
GTTTGTCCAAACTCATCAATGTATCTTAAGGCGTAAATTGTAAGCGTTAATATTTTGTTAAAATTCGCGT
TAAATTTTTGTTAAATCAGCTCATTTTTTAACCAATAGGCCGAAATCGGCAAAATCCCTTATAAATCAAA
AGAATAGACCGAGATAGGGT
[37 nt withheld, positions 8211-8247]
AAAGAACGTGGACTCCAACGTCAAAGG
[49 nt withheld, positions 8275-8323]
T
[91 nt withheld, positions 8325-8415]
G
[124 nt withheld, positions 8417-8540]
CAGGTGGCACTTTTCGGGGAAATGTGCGCGGAACCCCTATTTGTTTATTTTTCTAAATACATTCAAATAT
GTATCCGCTCATGAGACAATAACCCTGATAAATGCTTCAATAATATTGAAAAAGGAAGAGTCCTGAGGCG
GAAAGAACCAGCTGTGGAATGTGTGTCAGTTAGGGTGTGGAAAGTCCCCAGGCTCCCCAGCAGGCAGAAG
TATGCAAAGCATGCATCTCAATTAGTCAGCAACCAGGTGTGGAAAGTCCCCAGGCTCCCCAGCAGGCAGA
AGTATGCAAAGCATGCATCTCAATTAGTCAGCAACCATAGTCCCGCCCCTAACTCCGCCCATCCCGCCCC
TAACTCCGCCCAGTTCCGCCCATTCTCCGCCCCATGGCTGACTAATTTTTTTTATTTATGCAGAGGCCGA
GGCCGCCTCGGCCTCTGAGCTATTCCAGAAGTAGTGAGGAGGCTTTTTTGGAGGCCTAGGCTTTTGCAAA
GATCGATCAAGAGACAGGATGAGGATCGTTTCGCATGATTGAACAAGATGGATTGCACGCAGGTTCTCCG
GCCGCTTGGGTGGAGAGGCTATTCGGCTATGACTGGGCACAACAGACAATCGGCTGCTCTGATGCCGCCG
TGTTCCGGCTGTCAGCGCAGGGGCGCCCGGTTCTTTTTGTCAAGACCGACCTGTCCGGTGCCCTGAATGA
ACTGCAAGACGAGGCAGCGCGGCTATCGTGGCTGGCCACGACGGGCGTTCCTTGCGCAGCTGTGCTCGAC
GTTGTCACTGAAGCGGGAAGGGACTGGCTGCTATTGGGCGAAGTGCCGGGGCAGGATCTCCTGTCATCTC
ACCTTGCTCCTGCCGAGAAAGTATCCATCATGGCTGATGCAATGCGGCGGCTGCATACGCTTGATCCGGC
TACCTGCCCATTCGACCACCAAGCGAAACATCGCATCGAGCGAGCACGTACTCGGATGGAAGCCGGTCTT
GTCGATCAGGATGATCTGGACGAAGAGCATCAGGGGCTCGCGCCAGCCGAACTGTTCGCCAGGCTCAAGG
CGAGCATGCCCGACGGCGAGGATCTCGTCGTGACCCATGGCGATGCCTGCTTGCCGAATATCATGGTGGA
AAATGGCCGCTTTTCTGGATTCATCGACTGTGGCCGGCTGGGTGTGGCGGACCGCTATCAGGACATAGCG
TTGGCTACCCGTGATATTGCTGAAGAGCTTGGCGGCGAATGGGCTGACCGCTTCCTCGTGCTTTACGGTA
TCGCCGCTCCCGATTCGCAGCGCATCGCCTTCTATCGCCTTCTTGACGAGTTCTTCTGA
